>Addgene plasmid #134883 | pCAT206 | depositor full sequence | sequence record 259191 | Full Sequence
GAACTTAATTAACTCATCGCAGTCGGCCTATTGGTTAAAAAATGAGCTGATTTAACAAAAATTTAACGCG
AATTTTAACAAAATATTAACGCTTACAATTTCCATTCGCCATTCAGGCTGCGCAACTGTTGGGAAGGGCG
ATCGGTGCGGGCCTCTTCGCTATTACGCCAGCTGGCGAAAGGGGGATGTGCTGCAAGGCGATTAAGTTGG
GTAACGCCAGGGTTTTCCCAGTCACGACGTTGTAAAACGACGGCCAGTGAGCGCGCGTAATACGACTCAC
TATAGGGCGAATTGGAGCTCCACCGCGGTGGCGGCCGCTCTAGAACTAGTGGATCCCCCGGGCTGCAGGA
ATTCGATATCAAGCTTATCGATACCGTCGACCTCGAGGGGGGGCCCGGTACCCAGCTTTTGTTCCCTTTA
GTGAGGGTTAATTGCGCGCTTGGCGTAATCATGGTCATAGCTGTTTCCTGTGTGAAATTGTTATCCGCTC
ACAATTCCACACAACATACGAGCCGGAAGCATAAAGTGTAAAGCCTGGGGTGCCTAATGAGTGAAGCGGC
GCGCCGTTGGGAAGCCCTGCAAAGTAAACTGGATGGCTTTCTTGCCGCCAAGGATCTGATGGCGCAGGGG
ATCAAGATCTCCGAAAAGTGCCACCTGACGTCTAAGAAACCATTATTATCATGACATTAACCTATAAAAA
TAGGCGTATCACGAGGCCCTTTCGTCTTCAAGAATTCTCATGTTTGACAGCTTATCATCGATAAGCTTTA
ATGCGGTAGTTTATCACAGTTAAATTGCTAACGCAGTCAGGCACCGTGTATGAAATCTAACAATGCGCTC
ATCGTCATCCTCGGCACCGTCACCCTGGATGCTGTAGGCATAGGCTTGGTTATGCCGGTACTGCCGGGCC
TCTTGCGGGATATCGTCCATTCCGACAGCATCGCCAGTCACTATGGCGTGCTGCTAGCGCTATATGCGTT
GATGCAATTTCTATGCGCACCCGTTCTCGGAGCACTGTCCGACCGCTTTGGCCGCCGCCCAGTCCTGCTC
GCTTCGCTACTTGGAGCCACTATCGACTACGCGATCATGGCGACCACACCCGTCCTGTGGATCCTCTACG
CCGGACGCATCGTGGCCGGCATCACCGGCGCCACAGGTGCGGTTGCTGGCGCCTATATCGCCGACATCAC
CGATGGGGAAGATCGGGCTCGCCACTTCGGGCTCATGAGCGCTTGTTTCGGCGTGGGTATGGTGGCAGGC
CCCGTGGCCGGGGGACTGTTGGGCGCCATCTCCTTGCATGCACCATTCCTTGCGGCGGCGGTGCTCAACG
GCCTCAACCTACTACTGGGCTGCTTCCTAATGCAGGAGTCGCATAAGGGAGAGCGTCGACCGATGCCCTT
GAGAGCCTTCAACCCAGTCAGCTCCTTCCGGTGGGCGCGGGGCATGACTATCGTCGCCGCACTTATGACT
GTCTTCTTTATCATGCAACTCGTAGGACAGGTGCCGGCAGCGCTCTGGGTCATTTTCGGCGAGGACCGCT
TTCGCTGGAGCGCGACGATGATCGGCCTGTCGCTTGCGGTATTCGGAATCTTGCACGCCCTCGCTCAAGC
CTTCGTCACTGGTCCCGCCACCAAACGTTTCGGCGAGAAGCAGGCCATTATCGCCGGCATGGCGGCCGAC
GCGCTGGGCTACGTCTTGCTGGCGTTCGCGACGCGAGGCTGGATGGCCTTCCCCATTATGATTCTTCTCG
CTTCCGGCGGCATCGGGATGCCCGCGTTGCAGGCCATGCTGTCCAGGCAGGTAGATGACGACCATCAGGG
ACAGCTTCAAGGATCGCTCGCGGCTCTTACCAGCCTAACTTCGATCACTGGACCGCTGATCGTCACGGCG
ATTTATGCCGCCTCGGCGAGCACATGGAACGGGTTGGCATGGATTGTAGGCGCCGCCCTATACCTTGTCT
GCCTCCCCGCGTTGCGTCGCGGTGCATGGAGCCGGGCCACCTCGACCTGAATGGAAGCCGGCGGCACCTC
GCTAACGGATTCACCACTCCATGGCGATGCCTGCTTGCCGAATATCATGGTGGAAAATGGCCGCTTTTCT
GGATTCATCGACTGTGGCAGGTGGCCGGCCCTTCGCAAAGTCGTGACCGCCTACGGCGGCTGCGGCGCCC
TACGGGCTTGCTCTCCGGGCTTCGCCCTGCGCGGTCGCTGCGCTCCCTTGCCAGCCCGTGGATATGTGGA
CGATGGCCGCGAGCGGCCACCGGCTGGCTCGCTTCGCTCGGCCCGTGGACAACCCTGCTGGACAAGCTGA
TGGACAGGCTGCGCCTGCCCACGAGCTTGACCACAGGGATTGCCCACCGGCTACCCAGCCTTCGACCACA
TACCCACCGGCTCCAACTGCGCGGCCTGCGGCCTTGCCCCATCAATTTTTTTAATTTTCTCTGGGGAAAA
GCCTCCGGCCTGCGGCCTGCGCGCTTCGCTTGCCGGTTGGACACCAAGTGGAAGGCGGGTCAAGGCTCGC
GCAGCGACCGCGCAGCGGCTTGGCCTTGACGCGCCTGGAACGACCCAAGCCTATGCGAGTGGGGGCAGTC
GAAGGCGAAGCCCGCCCGCCTGCCCCCCGAGCCTCACGGCGGCGAGTGCGGGGGTTCCAAGGGGGCAGCG
CCACCTTGGGCAAGGCCGAAGGCCGCGCAGTCGATCAACAAGCCCCGGAGGGGCCACTTTTTGCCGGAGG
GGGAGCCGCGCCGAAGGCGTGGGGGAACCCCGCAGGGGTGCCCTTCTTTGGGCACCAAAGAACTAGATAT
AGGGCGAAATGCGAAAGACTTAAAAATCAACAACTTAAAAAAGGGGGGTACGCAACAGCTCATTGCGGCA
CCCCCCGCAATAGCTCATTGCGTAGGTTAAAGAAAATCTGTAATTGACTGCCACTTTTACGCAACGCATA
ATTGTTGTCGCGCTGCCGAAAAGTTGCAGCTGATTGCGCATGGTGCCGCAACCGTGCGGCACCCTACCGC
ATGGAGATAAGCATGGCCACGCAGTCCAGAGAAATCGGCATTCAAGCCAAGAACAAGCCCGGTCACTGGG
TGCAAACGGAACGCAAAGCGCATGAGGCGTGGGCCGGGCTTATTGCGAGGAAACCCACGGCGGCAATGCT
GCTGCATCACCTCGTGGCGCAGATGGGCCACCAGAACGCCGTGGTGGTCAGCCAGAAGACACTTTCCAAG
CTCATCGGACGTTCTTTGCGGACGGTCCAATACGCAGTCAAGGACTTGGTGGCCGAGCGCTGGATCTCCG
TCGTGAAGCTCAACGGCCCCGGCACCGTGTCGGCCTACGTGGTCAATGACCGCGTGGCGTGGGGCCAGCC
CCGCGACCAGTTGCGCCTGTCGGTGTTCAGTGCCGCCGTGGTGGTTGATCACGACGACCAGGACGAATCG
CTGTTGGGGCATGGCGACCTGCGCCGCATCCCGACCCTGTATCCGGGCGAGCAGCAACTACCGACCGGCC
CCGGCGAGGAGCCGCCCAGCCAGCCCGGCATTCCGGGCATGGAACCAGACCTGCCAGCCTTGACCGAAAC
GGAGGAATGGGAACGGCGCGGGCAGCAGCGCCTGCCGATGCCCGATGAGCCGTGTTTTCTGGACGATGGC
GAGCCGTTGGAGCCGCCGACACGGGTCACGCTGCCGCGCCGGTAGCACTTGGGTTGCGCAGCAACCCGTA
AGTGCGCTGTTCCAGACTATCGGCTGTAGCCGCCTCGCCGCCCTATACCTTGTCTG
Features (pLannotate 1.2.2; 13 found; start..end, strand, type, name):
     23..101     +  rep_origin     M13 ori (fragment): M13 bacteriophage origin of replication; arrow indicates direction of (+) strand synthesis
    105..260     -  CDS            lacZα (fragment): LacZα fragment of β-galactosidase; lacZ fragment
    268..286     +  promoter       T7 promoter: promoter for bacteriophage T7 RNA polymerase
    295..402     +  misc_feature   MCS: pBluescript multiple cloning site
    415..433     -  promoter       T3 promoter: promoter for bacteriophage T3 RNA polymerase
    478..494     -  protein_bind   lac operator: The lac repressor binds to the lac operator to inhibit transcription in E. coli. This inhibition can be relieved by adding lactose or isopropyl-β-D-thiogalactopyranoside (IPTG). lac repressor encoded by lacI
    502..532     -  promoter       lac promoter: promoter for the E. coli lac operon
    568..639     +  CDS            tnpA (fragment): TN5P_ECOLX - Also known as tnp. Experimental evidence at protein level: Swiss-Prot protein existence level 1. Mediates transposition of transposon Tn5 by a 'cut and paste' mechanism. First, the monomeric transposase binds the 19 bp inverted DNA repeats flanking the transposon. Then, dimerization of the DNA- bound transposase creates a synaptic DNA complex. After nicking of the first DNA strand, excision of the transposon proceeds through a series of intermediates. The transposase then mediates the insertion of the transposon at a new site by strand transfer. The activity of the wild- type tran
    744..772     +  promoter       tet promoter: E. coli promoter for tetracycline efflux protein gene
    820..2007    +  CDS            tetA: TCR3_ECOLX - Experimental evidence at protein level: Swiss-Prot protein existence level 1. Resistance to tetracycline by an active tetracycline efflux. This is an energy-dependent process that decreases the accumulation of the antibiotic in whole cells. This protein functions as a metal- tetracycline/H(+) antiporter. From Escherichia coli. This protein is used as a marker in many commonly used cloning vectors, such as pBR322 and pACYC184.
   2049..2118    +  CDS            NeoR/KanR (fragment): aminoglycoside phosphotransferase confers resistance to neomycin, kanamycin, and G418 (Geneticin®)
   2253..3022    +  rep_origin     pBBR1 oriV: replication origin of the broad-host-range plasmid pBBR1 from Bordetella bronchiseptica; requires the pBBR1 Rep protein for replication
   3023..3685    +  CDS            pBBR1 Rep: replication protein for the broad-host-range plasmid pBBR1 from Bordetella bronchiseptica
