>Addgene plasmid #134883 | pCAT206 | addgene full sequence | sequence record 270280 | Addgene NGS Result
ACCACATACCCACCGGCTCCAACTGCGCGGCCTGCGGCCTTGCCCCATCAATTTTTTTAATTTTCTCTGG
GGAAAAGCCTCCGGCCTGCGGCCTGCGCGCTTCGCTTGCCGGTTGGACACCAAGTGGAAGGCGGGTCAAG
GCTCGCGCAGCGACCGCGCAGCGGCTTGGCCTTGACGCGCCTGGAACGACCCAAGCCTATGCGAGTGGGG
GCAGTCGAAGGGCGAAGCCCGCCCGCCTGCCCCCCGAGCCTCACGGCGGCGAGTGCGGGGGTTCCAAGGG
GGCAGCGCCACCTTGGGCAAGGCCGAAGGCCGCGCAGTCGATCAACAAGCCCCGGAGGGGCCACTTTTTG
CCGGAGGGGGAGCCGCGCCGAAGGCGTGGGGGAACCCCGCAGGGGTGCCCTTCTTTGGGCACCAAAGAAC
TAGATATAGGGCGAAATGCGAAAGACTTAAAAATCAACAACTTAAAAAAGGGGGGTACGCAACAGCTCAT
TGCGGCACCCCCCGCAATAGCTCATTGCGTAGGTTAAAGAAAATCTGTAATTGACTGCCACTTTTACGCA
ACGCATAATTGTTGTCGCGCTGCCGAAAAGTTGCAGCTGATTGCGCATGGTGCCGCAACCGTGCGGCACC
CCTACCGCATGGAGATAAGCATGGCCACGCAGTCCAGAGAAATCGGCATTCAAGCCAAGAACAAGCCCGG
TCACTGGGTGCAAACGGAACGCAAAGCGCATGAGGCGTGGGCCGGGCTTATTGCGAGGAAACCCACGGCG
GCAATGCTGCTGCATCACCTCGTGGCGCAGATGGGCCACCAGAACGCCGTGGTGGTCAGCCAGAAGACAC
TTTCCAAGCTCATCGGACGTTCTTTGCGGACGGTCCAATACGCAGTCAAGGACTTGGTGGCCGAGCGCTG
GATCTCCGTCGTGAAGCTCAACGGCCCCGGCACCGTGTCGGCCTACGTGGTCAATGACCGCGTGGCGTGG
GGCCAGCCCCGCGACCAGTTGCGCCTGTCGGTGTTCAGTGCCGCCGTGGTGGTTGATCACGACGACCAGG
ACGAATCGCTGTTGGGGCATGGCGACCTGCGCCGCATCCCGACCCTGTATCCGGGCGAGCAGCAACTACC
GACCGGCCCCGGCGAGGAGCCGCCCAGCCAGCCCGGCATTCCGGGCATGGAACCAGACCTGCCAGCCTTG
ACCGAAACGGAGGAATGGGAACGGCGCGGGCAGCAGCGCCTGCCGATGCCCGATGAGCCGTGTTTTCTGG
ACGATGGCGAGCCGTTGGAGCCGCCGACACGGGTCACGCTGCCGCGCCGGTAGCACTTGGGTTGCGCAGC
AACCCGTAAGTGCGCTGTTCCAGACTATCGGCTGTAGCCGCCTCGCCGCCCTATACCTTGTCTGGAACTT
AATTAACTCATCGCAGTCGGCCTATTGGTTAAAAAATGAGCTGATTTAACAAAAATTTAACGCGAATTTT
AACAAAATATTAACGCTTACAATTTCCATTCGCCATTCAGGCTGCGCAACTGTTGGGAAGGGCGATCGGT
GCGGGCCTCTTCGCTATTACGCCAGCTGGCGAAAGGGGGATGTGCTGCAAGGCGATTAAGTTGGGTAACG
CCAGGGTTTTCCCAGTCACGACGTTGTAAAACGACGGCCAGTGAGCGCGCGTAATACGACTCACTATAGG
GCGAATTGGAGCTCCACCGCGGTGGCGGCCGCTCTAGAACTAGTGGATCCCCCGGGCTGCAGGAATTCGA
TATCAAGCTTATCGATACCGTCGACCTCGAGGGGGGGCCCGGTACCCAGCTTTTGTTCCCTTTAGTGAGG
GTTAATTGCGCGCTTGGCGTAATCATGGTCATAGCTGTTTCCTGTGTGAAATTGTTATCCGCTCACAATT
CCACACAACATACGAGCCGGAAGCATAAAGTGTAAAGCCTGGGGTGCCTAATGAGTGAAGCGGCGCGCCG
TTGGGAAGCCCTGCAAAGTAAACTGGATGGCTTTCTTGCCGCCAAGGATCTGATGGCGCAGGGGATCAAG
ATCTCCGAAAAGTGCCACCTGACGTCTAAGAAACCATTATTATCATGACATTAACCTATAAAAATAGGCG
TATCACGAGGCCCTTTCGTCTTCAAGAATTCTCATGTTTGACAGCTTATCATCGATAAGCTTTAATGCGG
TAGTTTATCACAGTTAAATTGCTAACGCAGTCAGGCACCGTGTATGAAATCTAACAATGCGCTCATCGTC
ATCCTCGGCACCGTCACCCTGGATGCTGTAGGCATAGGCTTGGTTATGCCGGTACTGCCGGGCCTCTTGC
GGGATATCGTCCATTCCGACAGCATCGCCAGTCACTATGGCGTGCTGCTAGCGCTATATGCGTTGATGCA
ATTTCTATGCGCACCCGTTCTCGGAGCACTGTCCGACCGCTTTGGCCGCCGCCCAGTCCTGCTCGCTTCG
CTACTTGGAGCCACTATCGACTACGCGATCATGGCGACCACACCCGTCCTGTGGATCCTCTACGCCGGAC
GCATCGTGGCCGGCATCACCGGCGCCACAGGTGCGGTTGCTGGCGCCTATATCGCCGACATCACCGATGG
GGAAGATCGGGCTCGCCACTTCGGGCTCATGAGCGCTTGTTTCGGCGTGGGTATGGTGGCAGGCCCCGTG
GCCGGGGGACTGTTGGGCGCCATCTCCTTGCATGCACCATTCCTTGCGGCGGCGGTGCTCAACGGCCTCA
ACCTACTACTGGGCTGCTTCCTAATGCAGGAGTCGCATAAGGGAGAGCGTCGACCGATGCCCTTGAGAGC
CTTCAACCCAGTCAGCTCCTTCCGGTGGGCGCGGGGCATGACTATCGTCGCCGCACTTATGACTGTCTTC
TTTATCATGCAACTCGTAGGACAGGTGCCGGCAGCGCTCTGGGTCATTTTCGGCGAGGACCGCTTTCGCT
GGAGCGCGACGATGATCGGCCTGTCGCTTGCGGTATTCGGAATCTTGCACGCCCTCGCTCAAGCCTTCGT
CACTGGTCCCGCCACCAAACGTTTCGGCGAGAAGCAGGCCATTATCGCCGGCATGGCGGCCGACGCGCTG
GGCTACGTCTTGCTGGCGTTCGCGACGCGAGGCTGGATGGCCTTCCCCATTATGATTCTTCTCGCTTCCG
GCGGCATCGGGATGCCCGCGTTGCAGGCCATGCTGTCCAGGCAGGTAGATGACGACCATCAGGGACAGCT
TCAAGGATCGCTCGCGGCTCTTACCAGCCTAACTTCGATCATTGGACCGCTGATCGTCACGGCGATTTAT
GCCGCCTCGGCGAGCACATGGAACGGGTTGGCATGGATTGTAGGCGCCGCCCTATACCTTGTCTGCCTCC
CCGCGTTGCGTCGCGGTGCATGGAGCCGGGCCACCTCGACCTGAATGGAAGCCGGCGGCACCTCGCTAAC
GGATTCACCACTCCATGGCGATGCCTGCTTGCCGAATATCATGGTGGAAAATGGCCGCTTTTCTGGATTC
ATCGACTGTGGCAGGTGGCCGGCCCTTCGCAAAGTCGTGACCGCCTACGGCGGCTGCGGCGCCCTACGGG
CTTGCTCTCCGGGCTTCGCCCTGCGCGGTCGCTGCGCTCCCTTGCCAGCCCGTGGATATGTGGACGATGG
CCGCGAGCGGCCACCGGCTGGCTCGCTTCGCTCGGCCCGTGGACAACCCTGCTGGACAAGCTGATGGACA
GGCTGCGCCTGCCCACGAGCTTGACCACAGGGATTGCCCACCGGCTACCCAGCCTTCG
Features (pLannotate 1.2.2; 13 found; start..end, strand, type, name):
    651..1313    +  CDS            pBBR1 Rep: replication protein for the broad-host-range plasmid pBBR1 from Bordetella bronchiseptica
   1417..1495    +  rep_origin     M13 ori (fragment): M13 bacteriophage origin of replication; arrow indicates direction of (+) strand synthesis
   1499..1654    -  CDS            lacZα (fragment): LacZα fragment of β-galactosidase; lacZ fragment
   1662..1680    +  promoter       T7 promoter: promoter for bacteriophage T7 RNA polymerase
   1689..1796    +  misc_feature   MCS: pBluescript multiple cloning site
   1809..1827    -  promoter       T3 promoter: promoter for bacteriophage T3 RNA polymerase
   1872..1888    -  protein_bind   lac operator: The lac repressor binds to the lac operator to inhibit transcription in E. coli. This inhibition can be relieved by adding lactose or isopropyl-β-D-thiogalactopyranoside (IPTG). lac repressor encoded by lacI
   1896..1926    -  promoter       lac promoter: promoter for the E. coli lac operon
   1962..2033    +  CDS            tnpA (fragment): TN5P_ECOLX - Also known as tnp. Experimental evidence at protein level: Swiss-Prot protein existence level 1. Mediates transposition of transposon Tn5 by a 'cut and paste' mechanism. First, the monomeric transposase binds the 19 bp inverted DNA repeats flanking the transposon. Then, dimerization of the DNA- bound transposase creates a synaptic DNA complex. After nicking of the first DNA strand, excision of the transposon proceeds through a series of intermediates. The transposase then mediates the insertion of the transposon at a new site by strand transfer. The activity of the wild- type tran
   2138..2166    +  promoter       tet promoter: E. coli promoter for tetracycline efflux protein gene
   2214..3404    +  CDS            TcR: tetracycline efflux protein; tet; confers resistance to tetracycline
   3443..3512    +  CDS            NeoR/KanR (fragment): aminoglycoside phosphotransferase confers resistance to neomycin, kanamycin, and G418 (Geneticin®)
   3647..650     +  rep_origin     pBBR1 oriV (across the origin): replication origin of the broad-host-range plasmid pBBR1 from Bordetella bronchiseptica; requires the pBBR1 Rep protein for replication
