[The description below was written by a language model from this plasmid's Addgene catalogue record and pLannotate feature annotations shown in this document.]
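Description:
pCAT206 is a small (about 3.8 kb) empty bacterial expression and synthetic-biology backbone derived from the broad-host-range vector pBBR1MCS-2, with its parts assembled by the Golden Gate method. It belongs to the pCAT vector series, which the associated publication describes as designed to overcome inefficient electroporation of Cupriavidus necator H16. Replication depends on the pBBR1 oriV together with the adjacent pBBR1 Rep gene, a pair originating from a Bordetella bronchiseptica plasmid that functions in many Gram-negative hosts. The record lists it as low copy and propagated in E. coli DH5alpha. Selection is by tetracycline, provided by a tetracycline efflux gene (TcR/tetA) driven by its own tet promoter. Short remnants of the kanamycin/neomycin resistance gene and of the Tn5 transposase flank this cassette. They suggest that the tetracycline marker replaced the kanamycin marker of the parent plasmid, although the record does not say this explicitly.

No insert is present. The cloning region is the pBluescript-type multiple cloning site set within a lacZα fragment, downstream of the lac promoter and lac operator. This is the arrangement classically used for lac-driven, IPTG-responsive expression of cloned sequences, and for blue/white screening where the lacZα fragment is functional. T7 and T3 promoters flank the polylinker in opposite orientations. A fragment of the M13 phage origin is also annotated nearby. The two sequence records, one from the depositor and one from repository sequencing, differ by only two nucleotides in length and carry the same set of features in the same order, numbered from different start points.
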