Addgene plasmid #134883: pCAT206
Purpose: (Empty Backbone) Bacterial expression
Depositing lab: Thomas Howard. Depositing organization: Newcastle University (UK). Publication: pCAT vectors overcome inefficient electroporation of Cupriavidus necator H16. Azubuike CC, Gatehouse AMR, Howard TP. N Biotechnol. 2021 Nov 25;65:20-30. doi: 10.1016/j.nbt.2021.07.003. Epub 2021 Jul 29. PubMed 34333160.
Backbone
  Vector backbone: pBBR1MCS-2
  Vector type: Bacterial Expression, Synthetic Biology
Growth in bacteria
  Bacterial resistance: Tetracycline, 10 μg/mL
  Growth temperature: 37°C
  Growth strain: DH5alpha
  Copy number: Low Copy
Gene/Insert
  Gene/Insert name: None
Terms and licenses: Academic/Nonprofit Terms; Industry Terms: Not Available to Industry
Depositor comments: Plasmid parts were assembled using Golden gate method
How to cite: pCAT206 was a gift from Thomas Howard (Addgene plasmid # 134883 ; http://n2t.net/addgene:134883 ; RRID:Addgene_134883)
